>Addgene plasmid #64969 | pUC18R6KT-mini-Tn7T-Km | addgene full sequence | sequence record 435259 | Addgene NGS Result
GCGAATAAGGGACAGTGAAGAAGGAACACCCGCTCGCGGGTGGGCCTACTTCACCTATCCTGCCCGGCTG
ACGCCGTTGGATACACCAAGGAAAGTCTACACGAACCCTTTGGCAAAATCCTGTATATCGTGCGAAAAAG
GATGGATATACCGAAAAAATCGCTATAATGACCCCGAAGCAGGGTTATGCAGCGGAAAGTATACCTTAAG
GAATCCCCTGATACCGCTCGCCGCAGCCGAACGACCGAGCGCAGCGGGTCAGTGAGCGAGGAAGCGGAAG
AGCGCCCAATACGCAAACCGCCTCTCCCCGCGCGTTGGCCGATTCATTAATGCAGCGCCCAAACATAACA
GGAAGAAAAATGCCCCGCTGTGGGCGGACAAAATAGTTGGGAACTGGGAGGGGTGGAAATGGAGTTTTTA
AGGATTATTTAGGGAAGAGTGACAAAATAGATGGGAACTGGGTGTAGCGTCGTAAGCTAATACGAAAATT
AAAAATGACAAAATAGTTTGGAACTAGATTTCACTTATCTGGTTGGCCTGCAAGGCCTTCGCGAGGTACC
GGGCCCAAGCTTCTCGAGGAATTCCTGCAGCCCGGGGGATCCACTAGTGAGCTCATGCATGATCTCGAAT
TAGCTTCAAAAGCGCTCTGAAGTTCCTATACTTTCTAGAGAATAGGAACTTCGGAATAGGAACTTCAAGA
TCCCCTGATTCCCTTTGTCAACAGCAATGGATAATTCGATTTAACAAATGCATGGCGCAAGGGCTGCTAA
AGGAAGCGGAACACGTAGAAAGCCAGTCCGCAGAAACGGTGCTGACCCCGGATGAATGTCAGCTACTGGG
CTATCTGGACAAGGGAAAACGCAAGCGCAAAGAGAAAGCAGGTAGCTTGCAGTGGGCTTACATGGCGATA
GCTAGACTGGGCGGTTTTATGGACAGCAAGCGAACCGGAATTGCCAGCTGGGGCGCCCTCTGGTAAGGTT
GGGAAGCCCTGCAAAGTAAACTGGATGGCTTTCTTGCCGCCAAGGATCTGATGGCGCAGGGGATCAAGAT
CTGATCAAGAGACAGGATGAGGATCGTTTCGCATGATTGAACAAGATGGATTGCACGCAGGTTCTCCGGC
CGCTTGGGTGGAGAGGCTATTCGGCTATGACTGGGCACAACAGACAATCGGCTGCTCTGATGCCGCCGTG
TTCCGGCTGTCAGCGCAGGGGCGCCCGGTTCTTTTTGTCAAGACCGACCTGTCCGGTGCCCTGAATGAAC
TGCAGGACGAGGCAGCGCGGCTATCGTGGCTGGCCACGACGGGCGTTCCTTGCGCAGCTGTGCTCGACGT
TGTCACTGAAGCGGGAAGGGACTGGCTGCTATTGGGCGAAGTGCCGGGGCAGGATCTCCTGTCATCCCAC
CTTGCTCCTGCCGAGAAAGTATCCATCATGGCTGATGCAATGCGGCGGCTGCATACGCTTGATCCGGCTA
CCTGCCCATTCGACCACCAAGCGAAACATCGCATCGAGCGAGCACGTACTCGGATGGAAGCCGGTCTTGT
CGATCAGGATGATCTGGACGAAGAGCATCAGGGGCTCGCGCCAGCCGAACTGTTCGCCAGGCTCAAGGCG
CGCATGCCCGACGGCGAGGATCTCGTCGTGACCCATGGCGATGCCTGCTTGCCGAATATCATGGTGGAAA
ATGGCCGCTTTTCTGGATTCATCGACTGTGGCCGGCTGGGTGTGGCGGACCGCTATCAGGACATAGCGTT
GGCTACCCGTGATATTGCTGAAGAGCTTGGCGGCGAATGGGCTGACCGCTTCCTCGTGCTTTACGGTATC
GCCGCTCCCGATTCGCAGCGCATCGCCTTCTATCGCCTTCTTGACGAGTTCTTCTGAATTGAAAAAGGAA
GAGTATGAGGATCCAACATTTCCAATCACTAGTGAATTATCTAGAATTATTCCATTGAGTAAGTTTTTAA
GCACATCAGCTTCAAAAGCGCTCTGAAGTTCCTATACTTTCTAGAGAATAGGAACTTCGGAATAGGTACT
TCAAGATCCCCAATTCGAGATCGTCCGGGCCGCAAGCTCCTAGCGGCGGATTTGTCCTACTCAGGAGAGC
GTTCACCGACAAACAACAGATAAAACGAAAGGCCCAGTCTTTCGACTGAGCCTTTCGTTTTATTTGATGC
CTCAAGCTAGAGAGTCATTACCCCAGGCGTTTAAGGGCACCAATAACTGCCTTAAAAAAATTACGCCCCG
CCCTGCCACTCATCGCAGTCTAGCTTGGATTCTCACCAATAAAAAACGCCCGGCGGCAACCGAGCGTTCT
GAACAAATCCAGATGGAGTTCTGAGGTCATTACTGGATCTATCAACAGGAGTCCAAGCTCAGCTAATTAA
GCTAGCTTATCGATACCGTCGACCTCGAACCCCACGCCCCTCTTTAATACGACGGGCAATTTGCACTTCA
GAAAATGAAGAGTTTGCTTTAGCCATAACAAAAGTCCAGTATGCTTTTTCACAGCATAACTGGACTGATT
TCAGTTTACAACTATTCTGTCTAGTTTAAGACTTTATTGTCATAGTTTAGATCTATTTTGTTCAGTTTAA
GACTTTATTGTCCGCCTACACCCGCTTACGCAGGGCATCCATTTATTACTCAACCGTAACCGATTTTGCC
AGGTTACGCGGCTGGTCCTCTAGCTGGCGTAATAGCGAAGAGGCCCGCACCGATCGCCCTTCCCAACAGT
TGCGCAGCCTGAATGGCGAATGGCGCCTGATGCGGTATTTTCTCCTTACGCATCTGTGCGGTATTTCACA
CCGCATATGGTGCACTCTCAGTACAATCTGCTCTGATGCCGCATAGTTAAGCCAGCCCCGACACCCGCCA
ACACCCGCTGACGCGCCCTGACGGGCTTGTCTGCTCCCGGCATCCGCTTACAGACAAGCTGTGACCGTCT
CCGGGAGCTGCATGTGTCAGAGGTTTTCACCGTCATCACCGAAACGCGCGAGACGAAAGGGCCTCGTGAT
ACGCCTATTTTTATAGGTTAATGTCATGATAATAATGGTTTCTTAGACGTCAGGTGGCACTTTTCGGGGA
AATGTACGCGGAACCCCTATTTGTTTATTTTTCTAAATACATTCAAATATGTATCCGCTCATGAGACAAT
AACCCTGATAAATGCTTCAATAATATTGAAAAAGGAAGAGTATGAGTATTCAACATTTCCGTGTCGCCCT
TATTCCCTTTTTTGCGGCATTTTGCCTTCCTGTTTTTGCTCACCCAGAAACGCTGGTGAAAGTAAAAGAT
GCTGAAGATCAGTTGGGTGCACGAGTGGGTTACATCGAACTGGATCTCAACAGCGGTAAGATCCTTGAGA
GTTTTCGCCCCGAAGAACGTTTTCCAATGATGAGCACTTTTAAAGTTCTGCTATGTGGCGCGGTATTATC
CCGTATTGACGCCGGGCAAGAGCAACTCGGTCGCCGCATACACTATTCTCAGAATGACTTGGTTGAGTAC
TCACCAGTCACAGAAAAGCATCTTACGGATGGCATGACAGTAAGAGAATTATGCAGTGCTGCCATAACCA
TGAGTGATAACACTGCGGCCAACTTACTTCTGACAACGATCGGAGGACCGAAGGAGCTAACCGCTTTTTT
GCACAACATGGGGGATCATGTAACTCGCCTTGATCGTTGGGAACCGGAGCTGAATGAAGCCATACCAAAC
GACGAGCGTGACACCACGATGCCTGTAGCAATGGCAACAACGTTGCGCAAACTATTAACTGGCGAACTAC
TTACTCTAGCTTCCCGGCAACAATTAATAGACTGGATGGAGGCGGATAAAGTTGCAGGACCACTTCTGCG
CTCGGCCCTTCCGGCTGGCTGGTTTATTGCTGATAAATCTGGAGCCGGTGAGCGTGGGTCTCGCGGTATC
ATTGCAGCACTGGGGCCAGATGGTAAGCCCTCCCGTATCGTAGTTATCTACACGACGGGGAGTCAGGCAA
CTATGGATGAACGAAATAGACAGATCGCTGAGATAGGTGCCTCACTGATTAAGCATTGGTAACTGTCAGA
CCAAGTTTACTCATATATACTTTAGATTGATTTAAAACTTCATTTTTAATTTAAAAGGATCTAGGTGAAG
ATCCTTTTTGATAATCTCATGACCAAAATCCCTTAACGTGAGTTTTCGTTCCACTGAGCGTCAGACCCCG
TAGAAAAGATCAAAGGATCTTCTTGAGATCCTTTTTTTCTGCGCGTAATCTGCTGCTTGCAAACAAAAAA
ACCACCGCTACCAGCGGTGGTTTGTTTGCCGGATCAAGAGCTACCAACTCTTTTTCCGAAGGTAACTGGC
TTCAGCAGAGCGCAGATACCAAATACTGTTCTTCTAGTGTAGCCGTAGTTAGGCCACCACTTCAAGAACT
CTGTAGCACCGCCTACATACCTCGCTCTGCTAATCCTGTTACCAGCCGGTTGTCAGCCGTTAAGTGTTCC
TGTGTCACTCAAAATTGCTTTGAGAGGCTCTAAGGGCTTCTCAGTGCGTTACATCCCTGGCTTGTTGTCC
ACAACCGTTAAACCTTAAAAGCTTTAAAAGCCTTATATATTCTTTTTTTTCTTATAAAACTTAAAACCTT
AGAGGCTATTTAAGTTGCTGATTTATATTAATTTTATTGTTCAAACATGAGAGCTTAGTACGTGAAACAT
GAGAGCTTAGTACGTTAGCCATGAGAGCTTAGTACGTTAGCCATGAGGGTTTAGTTCGTTAAACATGAGA
GCTTAGTACGTTAAACTTGAGAGCTTAGTACGTGAAACATGAGAGCTTAGTACGTACTATCAACAGGTTG
AACTGCCCATGTTCTTTCCTGCGTTATCAGAGCTTATCGGCCAGCCTCGCAGAGCAGGATTCCCGTTGAG
CACCGCCAGGT
Features (pLannotate 1.2.2; 21 found; start..end, strand, type, name):
    282..336     +  CDS            lacI (fragment): lac repressor; lacI; The lac repressor binds to the lac operator to inhibit transcription in E. coli. This inhibition can be relieved by adding lactose or isopropyl-β-D-thiogalactopyranoside (IPTG).
    369..534     +  mobile_element Tn7L: mini-Tn7 element (left end of the Tn7 transposon) Tn7
    579..608     -  misc_feature   MCS (fragment): pBluescript multiple cloning site
    649..696     -  protein_bind   FRT: FLP-mediated recombination occurs in the 8-bp core sequence TCTAGAAA (Turan and Bode, 2011). FLP recombinase from the Saccharomyces cerevisiae 2μ plasmid
    755..1051    +  CDS            tnpA (fragment): TN5P_ECOLX - Also known as tnp. Experimental evidence at protein level: Swiss-Prot protein existence level 1. Mediates transposition of transposon Tn5 by a 'cut and paste' mechanism. First, the monomeric transposase binds the 19 bp inverted DNA repeats flanking the transposon. Then, dimerization of the DNA- bound transposase creates a synaptic DNA complex. After nicking of the first DNA strand, excision of the transposon proceeds through a series of intermediates. The transposase then mediates the insertion of the transposon at a new site by strand transfer. The activity of the wild- type tran
   1083..1874    +  CDS            neo: KKA2_KLEPN - Also known as kan, nptII. Experimental evidence at protein level: Swiss-Prot protein existence level 1. Resistance to kanamycin, neomycin, paromomycin, ribostamycin, butirosin and gentamicin B. From Klebsiella pneumoniae.
   1878..1894    +  promoter       AmpR promoter (fragment): bla
   1985..2018    -  protein_bind   FRT (minimal): supports FLP-mediated excision but not integration (Turan and Bode, 2011) FLP recombinase from the Saccharomyces cerevisiae 2μ plasmid
   2080..2166    -  terminator     rrnB T1 terminator: Escherichia coli rrnB; transcription terminator T1 from the E. coli rrnB gene
   2230..2259    -  CDS            CmR (fragment): chloramphenicol acetyltransferase confers resistance to chloramphenicol
   2269..2363    -  terminator     lambda t0 terminator: transcription terminator from phage lambda
   2384..2408    +  misc_feature   MCS (fragment): pBluescript multiple cloning site
   2412..2606    +  mobile_element Tn7R (fragment): mini-Tn7 element (right end of the Tn7 transposon) Tn7
   2682..2750    +  CDS            lacZα (fragment): LacZα fragment of β-galactosidase; lacZ fragment
   2756..2855    -  misc_feature   bom (fragment): basis of mobility region from pBR322
   2957..2992    -  CDS            rop (fragment): Rop protein, which maintains plasmids at low copy number; rop
   3087..3191    +  promoter       AmpR promoter: bla
   3192..4052    +  CDS            AmpR: β-lactamase; bla; confers resistance to ampicillin, carbenicillin, and related antibiotics
   4223..4455    +  rep_origin     ori (fragment): high-copy-number ColE1/pMB1/pBR322/pUC origin of replication
   4461..4836    -  rep_origin     R6K γ ori: γ replication origin from E. coli plasmid R6K; requires the R6K initiator protein pi for replication
   4868..65      -  oriT           oriT (across the origin): incP origin of transfer
