[The description below was written by a language model from this plasmid's Addgene catalogue record and pLannotate feature annotations shown in this document.]
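Description:
pUC18R6KT-mini-Tn7T-Km is an empty mini-Tn7 base vector for delivering cloned DNA into bacterial chromosomes by Tn7 transposition, part of a broad-range Tn7 cloning and expression system. The 4.9 kb backbone replicates from the R6K γ origin, which requires the pi initiator protein and therefore must be propagated in a pir-expressing E. coli host such as Pir1. Only a fragment of the pUC/ColE1 origin remains, so the plasmid is expected to act as a non-replicating (suicide) delivery vector in recipients lacking pi. An incP oriT allows conjugal mobilization into recipient bacteria when transfer functions are supplied by the donor or a helper. The backbone carries AmpR (β-lactamase) under its own promoter, and the plasmid is selected with both ampicillin and kanamycin.

The transposable segment is bounded by the Tn7L and Tn7R ends. Between them lie multiple cloning site fragments for restriction-based insertion of a gene of interest, a kanamycin/neomycin phosphotransferase (neo, Tn5-derived, with a short flanking Tn5 remnant) bracketed by FRT sites, and the lambda t0 and rrnB T1 transcriptional terminators. The terminators, the "T" in the name, are positioned next to Tn7R, presumably to limit transcriptional read-through between the inserted element and neighbouring chromosomal genes. After integration, FLP recombinase can excise the FRT-flanked KmR marker to leave an unmarked insertion. No Tn7 transposase genes are annotated, so transposition functions must be provided in trans. Small annotated fragments of lacI, lacZα, CmR, rop and bom appear to be leftovers from construction. The depositor notes that the uncut plasmid runs as a multimer, which generally does not impair function but may reduce transformation efficiency.
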