Addgene plasmid #64969: pUC18R6KT-mini-Tn7T-Km
Purpose: (Empty Backbone) mini-Tn7 base vector with transcriptional terminator and oriT
Depositing lab: Herbert Schweizer. Depositing organization: Colorado State University, Fort Collins. Publication: A Tn7-based broad-range bacterial cloning and expression system. Choi KH, Gaynor JB, White KG, Lopez C, Bosio CM, Karkhoff-Schweizer RR, Schweizer HP. Nat Methods. 2005 Jun;2(6):443-8. 10.1038/nmeth765 PubMed 15908923.
Backbone
  Vector backbone: pUC18R6KT-mini-Tn7T
  Backbone manufacturer: Herbert Schweizer
  Modifications to backbone: addition of FRT-flanked KmR marker
  Vector type: Bacterial Expression
Growth in bacteria
  Bacterial resistance: Ampicillin and Kanamycin, 100 & 50 μg/mL
  Growth temperature: 37°C
  Growth strain: Pir1
  Copy number: Unknown
Gene/Insert
  Cloning method: Restriction Enzyme
Terms and licenses: Academic/Nonprofit Terms; Industry Terms
Depositor comments: The uncut plasmid runs as a multimer (>10kb). Multimerization often does not impact plasmid function, but may reduce transformation efficiencies. If the monomer is needed, you might consider linearizing, gel extracting, re-ligating, and transforming the plasmid.
How to cite: pUC18R6KT-mini-Tn7T-Km was a gift from Herbert Schweizer (Addgene plasmid # 64969 ; http://n2t.net/addgene:64969 ; RRID:Addgene_64969)
