>Addgene plasmid #64969 | pUC18R6KT-mini-Tn7T-Km | addgene partial sequence | sequence record 112910 | pUC-4 5'-CAGTGAGCGAGGAAGCGGAAGAGCGCCCAA-3'
TGCGCCATCAGATCCTTGGCGGCAAGAAAGCCATCCAGTTTACTTTGCAGGGCTTCCCAACCTTACCAGA
GGGCGCCCCAGCTGGCAATTCCGGTTCGCTTGCTGTCCATAAAACCGCCCAGTCTAGCTATCGCCATGTA
AGCCCACTGCAAGCTACCTGCTTTCTCTTTGCGCTTGCGTTTTCCCTTGTCCAGATAGCCCAGTAGCTGA
CATTCATCCGGGGTCAGCACCGTTTCTGCGGACTGGCTTTCTACGTGTTCCGCTTCCTTTAGCAGCCCTT
GCGCCATGCATTTGTTAAATCGAATTATCCATTGCTGTTGACAAAGGGAATCAGGGGATCTTGAAGTTCC
TATTCCGAAGTTCCTATTCTCTAGAAAGTATAGGAACTTCAGAGCGCTTTTGAAGCTAATTCGAGATCAT
GCATGAGCTCACTAGTGGATCCCCCGGGCTGCAGGAATTCCTCGAGAAGCTTGGGCCCGGTACCTCGCGA
AGGCCTTGCAGGCCAACCAGATAAGTGAAATCTAGTTCCAAACTATTTTGTCATTTTTAATTTTCGTATT
AGCTTACGACGCTACACCCAGTTCCCATCTATTTTGTCACTCTTCCCTAAATAATCCTTAAAAACTCCAT
TTCCACCCCTCCCAGTTCCCAACTATTTTGTCCGCCCACAGCGGGGCATTTTTCTTCCTGTTATGTTTGG
GCGCTGCA
