>Addgene plasmid #64969 | pUC18R6KT-mini-Tn7T-Km | addgene partial sequence | sequence record 112912 | Neo-F 5'-CGTTGGCTACCCGTGATATT-3'
TATCGCCGCTCCCGATTCGCAGCGCATCGCCTTCTATCGCCTTCTTGACGAGTTCTTCTGAATTGAAAAA
GGAAGAGTATGAGGATCCAACATTTCCAATCACTAGTGAATTATCTAGAATTATTCCATTGAGTAAGTTT
TTAAGCACATCAGCTTCAAAAGCGCTCTGAAGTTCCTATACTTTCTAGAGAATAGGAACTTCGGAATAGG
TACTTCAAGATCCCCAATTCGAGATCGTCCGGGCCGCAAGCTCCTAGCGGCGGATTTGTCCTACTCAGGA
GAGCGTTCACCGACAAACAACAGATAAAACGAAAGGCCCAGTCTTTCGACTGAGCCTTTCGTTTTATTTG
ATGCCTCAAGCTAGAGAGTCATTACCCCAGGCGTTTAAGGGCACCAATAACTGCCTTAAAAAAATTACGC
CCCGCCCTGCCACTCATCGCAGTCTAGCTTGGATTCTCACCAATAAAAAACGCCCGGCGGCAACCGAGCG
TTCTGAACAAATCCAGATGGAGTTCTGAGGTCATTACTGGATCTATCAACAGGAGTCCAAGCTCAGCTAA
TTAAGCTAGCTTATCGATACCGTCGACCTCGAACCCCACGCCCCTCTTTAATACGACGGGCAATTTGCAC
TTCAGAAAATGAAGAGTTTGCTTTAGCCATAACAAAAGTCCAGTATGCTTTTTCACAGCATAACTGGACT
GATTTCAG
